>Addgene plasmid #118939 | pSOMA-NES | addgene full sequence | sequence record 232111 | Addgene NGS Result
GTTGCCATGTTTTACGGCAGTGAGAGCAGAGATAGCGCTGATGTCCGGCGGTGCTTTTGCCGTTACGCAC
CACCCCGTCAGTAGCTGAACAGGAGGGACAGCTGATAGAAACAGAAGCCACTGGAGCACCTCAAAAACAC
CATCATACACTAAATCAGTAAGTTGGCAGCATCACCCATAATTGTGGTTTCAAAATCGGCTCCGTCGATA
CTATGTTATACGCCAACTTTGAAAACAACTTTGAAAAAGCTGTTTTCTGGTATTTAAGGTTTTAGAATGC
AAGGAACAGTGAATTGGAGTTCGTCTTGTTATAATTAGCTTCTTGGGGTATCTTTAAATACTGTAGAAAA
GAGGAAGGAAATAATAAATGGCTAAAATGAGAATATCACCGGAATTGAAAAAACTGATCGAAAAATACCG
CTGCGTAAAAGATACGGAAGGAATGTCTCCTGCTAAGGTATATAAGCTGGTGGGAGAAAATGAAAACCTA
TATTTAAAAATGACGGACAGCCGGTATAAAGGGACCACCTATGATGTGGAACGGGAAAAGGACATGATGC
TATGGCTGGAAGGAAAGCTGCCTGTTCCAAAGGTCCTGCACTTTGAACGGCATGATGGCTGGAGCAATCT
GCTCATGAGTGAGGCCGATGGCGTCCTTTGCTCGGAAGAGTATGAAGATGAACAAAGCCCTGAAAAGATT
ATCGAGCTGTATGCGGAGTGCATCAGGCTCTTTCACTCCATCGACATATCGGATTGTCCCTATACGAATA
GCTTAGACAGCCGCTTAGCCGAATTGGATTACTTACTGAATAACGATCTGGCCGATGTGGATTGCGAAAA
CTGGGAAGAAGACACTCCATTTAAAGATCCGCGCGAGCTGTATGATTTTTTAAAGACGGAAAAGCCCGAA
GAGGAACTTGTCTTTTCCCACGGCGACCTGGGAGACAGCAACATCTTTGTGAAAGATGGCAAAGTAAGTG
GCTTTATTGATCTTGGGAGAAGCGGCAGGGCGGACAAGTGGTATGACATTGCCTTCTGCGTCCGGTCGAT
CAGGGAGGATATCGGGGAAGAACAGTATGTCGAGCTATTTTTTGACTTACTGGGGATCAAGCCTGATTGG
GAGAAAATAAAATATTATATTTTACTGGATGAATTGTTTTAGTCACATACAAATGGACGAACGGATAAAC
CTTTTCACGCCCTTTTAAATATCCGATTATTCTAATAAACGCTCTTTTCTCTTAGGTTTACCCGCCAATA
TATCCTGTCAAACACTGATAGTTTAAACTGAAGGCGGGAAACGACAATCTGATCCTGGCGAAAGGGGGAT
GTGCTGCAAGGCGATTAAGTTGGGTAACGCCAGGGTTTTCCCAGTCACGACGTTGTAAAACGACGGCCAG
TGCCAAGCTTGCATGCCTGCAGGTCCCCAGATTAGCCTTTTCAATTTCAGAAAGAATGCTAACCCACAGA
TGGTTAGAGAGGCTTACGCAGCAGGTCTCATCAAGACGATCTACCCGAGCAATAATCTCCAGGAAATCAA
ATACCTTCCCAAGAAGGTTAAAGATGCAGTCAAAAGATTCAGGACTAACTGCATCAAGAACACAGAGAAA
GATATATTTCTCAAGATCAGAAGTACTATTCCAGTATGGACGATTCAAGGCTTGCTTCACAAACCAAGGC
AAGTAATAGAGATTGGAGTCTCTAAAAAGGTAGTTCCCACTGAATCAAAGGCCATGGAGTCAAAGATTCA
AATAGAGGACCTAACAGAACTCGCCGTAAAGACTGGCGAACAGTTCATACAGAGTCTCTTACGACTCAAT
GACAAGAAGAAAATCTTCGTCAACATGGTGGAGCACGACACACTTGTCTACTCCAAAAATATCAAAGATA
CAGTCTCAGAAGACCAAAGGGCAATTGAGACTTTTCAACAAAGGGTAATATCCGGAAACCTCCTCGGATT
CCATTGCCCAGCTATCTGTCACTTTATTGTGAAGATAGTGGAAAAGGAAGGTGGCTCCTACAAATGCCAT
CATTGCGATAAAGGAAAGGCCATCGTTGAAGATGCCTCTGCCGACAGTGGTCCCAAAGATGGACCCCCAC
CCACGAGGAGCATCGTGGAAAAAGAAGACGTTCCAACCACGTCTTCAAAGCAAGTGGATTGATGTGATAT
CTCCACTGACGTAAGGGATGACGCACAATCCCACTATCCTTCGCAAGACCCTTCCTCTATATAAGGAAGT
TCATTTCATTTGGAGAGAACACGGGGGACTCTAGTTACATCACAATCACACAAAACTAACAAAAGATCAA
AAGCAAGTTCTTCACTGTTGATACATATGGAATTCGGCATGGTGAGCAAGGGCGAGGAGCTGTTCACCGG
GGTGGTGCCCATCCTGGTCGAGCTGGACGGCGACGTAAACGGCCACAAGTTCAGCGTGTCCGGCGAGGGC
GAGGGCGATGCCACCTACGGCAAGCTGACCCTGAAGCTTCTATGCACCACCGGCAAGCTGCCCGTGCCCT
GGCCCACCCTCGTGACCACCCTGGGCTACGGCCTGCAGTGCTTCGCCCGCTACCCCGACCACATGAAGCA
GCACGACTTCTTCAAGTCCGCCATGCCCGAAGGCTACGTCCAGGAGCGCACCATCTTCTTCAAGGACGAC
GGCAACTACAAGACCCGCGCCGAGGTGAAGTTCGAGGGCGACACCCTGGTGAACCGCATCGAGCTGAAGG
GCATCGACTTCAAGGAGGACGGCAACATCCTGGGGCACAAGCTGGAGTACAACTACAACAGCCACAACGT
CTATATCACCGCCGACAAGCAGAAGAACGGCATCAAGGCCAACTTCAAGATCCGCCACAACATCGAGGAC
GGCGGCGTGCAGCTCGCCGACCACTACCAGCAGAACACCCCCATCGGCGACGGCCCCGTGCTGCTGCCCG
ACAACCACTACCTGAGCTACCAGTCCGCCCTGTTCAAAGACCCCAACGAGAAGCGCGATCACATGGTCCT
GCTGGAGTTCCTGACCGCCGCCGGGATCACTGAGGGCATGAACGAGCTGTACCTCGAGAAGTTTTCTCAA
GAACAGATCGGCGAAAACATTGTGTGCAGGGTCATTTGTACCACGGGTCAAATTCCCATCCGAGATTTGT
CAGCTGATATTTCACAAGTGCTTAAGGAAAAACGATCCATAAAGAAAGTTTGGACATTTGGTAGAAACCC
AGCCTGTGACTATCATTTAGGAAACATTTCAAGACTGTCAAATAAGCATTTCCAAATACTACTAGGAGAA
GACGGTAACCTTTTATTGAATGACATTTCCACTAATGGGACCTGGTTAAATGGGCAAAAAGTCGAGAAGA
ACAGCAATCAGTTACTGTCCCAAGGTGATGAAATAACCGTTGGTGTAGGCGTGGAATCAGATATTTTATC
TCTGGTCATTTTCATAAACGACAAATTTAAGCAGTGCCTGGAGCAGAACAAAGTTGATCGCGGTACCAGT
GCTGGTGGTAGTGCTGGTGGTAGTGCTGGTGGTAGTGCTGGTGGTAGTGCTGGTGGTTCCGGCAGTGCTG
GTGGTAGTGCTGGTGGTAGTACCAGTGCTGGTGGTAGTGCTGGTGGTAGTGCTGGTGGTAGTGCTGGTGG
TAGTGCTGGTGGTTCCGGCAGTGCTGGTGGTAGTGCTGGTGGTAGTACCAGTGCTGGTGGTAGTGCTGGT
GGTAGTGCTGGTGGTAGTGCTGGTGGTAGTGCTGGTGGTTCCGGCAGTGCTGGTGGTAGTGCTGGTGGTA
GTACCAGTGCTGGTGGTAGTGCTGGTGGTAGTGCTGGTGGTAGTGCTGGTGGTAGTGCTGGTGGTTSCGG
CAGTGCTGGTGGTAGTGCTGGTGGTAGTRCCAGTGCTGGTGGTAGTGCTGGTGGTAGTGCTGGTGGTAGT
GCTGGTGGTAGTGCTGGTGGTTCCGGCAGTGCTGGTGGTAGTGCTGGTGGTAGTACCAGTGCTGGTGGTA
GTGCTGGTGGTAGTGCTGGTGGTAGTGCTGGTGGTAGTGCTGGTGGTTCCGGCAGTGCTGGTGGTAGTGC
TGGTGGTAGTACCAGTGCTGGTGGTAGTGCTGGTGGTAGTGCTGGTGGTAGTGCTGGTGGTAGTGCTGGT
GGTTCCGGCAGTGCTGGTGGTAGTGCTGGTGGTAGTACCAGTGCTGGTGGTAGTGCTGGTGGTAGTGCTG
GTGGTAGTGCTGGTGGTAGTGCTGGTGGTTCCGGACCTGGTTCTAAGAAAATGTTTTGGCGGTCTGCCTC
TTGGTCTGCTTCACGGACTGCATCACAAGTTCCTGAGGGTGATGAGCAAAGCCTGAACATTCCGTGTGCT
ATTAGTTCTGGGCCGAGTCGAAGATGTCCAGCTGCTCCTTTGACACCTCGTGATCATCATAACAGCAAGG
CTAGAGCTTGTTTGCCACCATTGCAGCCTCTTGCCATTTCTAGGAGGAGCTTAGACGAGTGGCCTGGCGG
CCGCATGGTGAGCAAGGGCGAGGAGCTGTTCACCGGGGTGGTGCCCATCCTGGTCGAGCTGGACGGCGAC
GTAAACGGCCACAAGTTCAGCGTGTCCGGCGAGGGCGAGGGCGATGCCACCTACGGCAAGCTGACCCTGA
AGTTCATCTGCACCACCGGCAAGCTGCCCGTGCCCTGGCCCACCCTCGTGACCACCCTGTCCTGGGGCGT
GCAGTGCTTCGCCCGCTACCCCGACCACATGAAGCAGCACGACTTCTTCAAGTCCGCCATGCCCGAAGGC
TACGTCCAGGAGCGCACCATCTTCTTCAAGGACGACGGCAACTACAAGACCCGCGCCGAGGTGAAGTTCG
AGGGCGACACCCTGGTGAACCGCATCGAGCTGAAGGGCATCGACTTCAAGGAGGACGGCAACATCCTGGG
GCACAAGCTGGAGTACAACTACATCAGCGGGAACGTCTATATCACCGCCGACAAGCAGAAGAACGGCATC
AAGGCCAACTTCAAGATCCGCCACAACATCGAGGACGGCGGCGTGCAGCTCGCCGACCACTACCAGCAGA
ACACCCCCATCGGCGACGGCCCCGTGCTGCTGCCCGACAACCACTACCTGAGCACCCAGTCCGCCTTAAG
CAAAGACCCCAACGAGAAGCGCGATCACATGGTCCTGCTGGAGTTCTTGACCGCCGCCGGGATCACTCTC
GGCATGGACGAGCTGTCTAGACTGCAGCTGCCTCCTCTGGAACGCCTGACTCTGGATTAAGTCGACAATT
CTGAATCAACAACTCTCCTGGCGCACCATCGTCGGCTACAGCCTCGGGAATTGCTACCGAGCTCTTATGA
AGATGAAGATGAAATATTTGGTGTGTCAAATAAAAAGCTAGCTTGTGTGCTTAAGTTTGTGTTTTTTTCT
TGGCTTGTTGTGTTATGAATTTGTGGCTTTTTCTAATATTAAATGAATGTAAGATCTCATTATAATGAAT
AAACAAATGTTTCTATAATCCATTGTGAATGTTTTGTTGGATCTCTTCGCATATAACTACTGTATGTGCT
ATGGTATGGACTATGGAATATGATTAAAGATAAGGAATTGCAATTCGTAATCATGGTCATAGCTGTTTCC
TGTGTGAAATTGTTATCCGCTCACAATTCCACACAACATACGAGCCGGAAGCATAAAGTGTAAAGCCTGG
GGTGCCTAATGAGTGAGCTAACTCACATTAATTGCGTTGCGCTCACTGCCCGCTTTCCAGTCGGGAAACC
TGTCGTGCCAGGATCATGAGCGGAGAATTAAGGGAGTCACGTTATGACCCCCGCCGATGACGCGGGACAA
GCCGTTTTACGTTTGGAACTGACAGAACCGCAACGTTGAAGGAGCCACTCAGCCGCGGGTTTCTGGAGTT
TAATGAGCTAAGCACATACGTCAGAAACCATTATTGCGCGTTCAAAAGTCGCCTAAGGTCACTATCAGCT
AGCAAATATTTCTTGTCAAAAATGCTCCACTGACGTTCCATAAATTCCCCTCGGTATCCAATTAGAGTCT
CATATTCACTCTCAATCCAAATAATCTGCACCGGATCTGGATCGTTTCGCATGATTGAACAAGATGGATT
GCACGCAGGTTCTCCGGCCGCTTGGGTGGAGAGGCTATTCGGCTATGACTGGGCACAACAGACAATCGGC
TGCTCTGATGCCGCCGTGTTCCGGCTGTCAGCGCAGGGGCGCCCGGTTCTTTTTGTCAAGACCGACCTGT
CCGGTGCCCTGAATGAACTACAGGACGAGGCAGCGCGGCTATCGTGGCTGGCCACGACGGGCGTTCCTTG
CGCAGCTGTGCTCGACGTTGTCACTGAAGCGGGAAGGGACTGGCTGCTATTGGGCGAAGTGCCGGGGCAG
GATCTCCTGTCATCTCACCTTGCTCCTGCCGAGAAAGTATCCATCATGGCTGATGCAATGCGGCGGCTGC
ATACGCTTGATCCGGCTACCTGCCCATTCGACCACCAAGCGAAACATCGCATCGAGCGAGCACGTACTCG
GATGGAAGCCGGTCTTGTCGATCAGGATGATCTGGACGAAGAGCATCAGGGGCTCGCGCCAGCCGAACTG
TTCGCCAGGCTCAAGGCGCGTATGCCCGACGGCGATGATCTCGTCGTGACCCATGGCGATGCCTGCTTGC
CGAATATCATGGTGGAAAATGGCCGCTTTTCTGGATTCATCGACTGTGGCCGGCTGGGTGTGGCGGACCG
CTATCAGGACATAGCGTTGGCTACCCGTGATATTGCTGAAGAGCTTGGCGGCGAATGGGCTGACCGCTTC
CTCGTGCTTTACGGTATCGCCGCTCCCGATTCGCAGCGCATCGCCTTCTATCGCCTTCTTGACGAGTTCT
TCTGAGCGGGACTCTGGGGTTCGAAATGACCGACCAAGCGACGCCCAACCTGCCATCACGAGATTTCGAT
TCCACCGCCGCCTTCTATGAAAGGTTGGGCTTCGGAATCGTTTTCCGGGACGCCGGCTGGATGATCCTCC
AGCGCGGGGATCTCATGCTGGAGTTCTTCGCCCACGGGATCTCTGCGGAACAGGCGGTCGAAGGTGCCGA
TATCATTACGACAGCAACGGCCGACAAGCACAACGCCACGATCCTGAGCGACAATATGATCGGGCCCCGA
TCGTTCAAACATTTGGCAATAAAGTTTCTTAAGATTGAATCCTGTTGCCGGTCTTGCGATGATTATCATA
TAATTTCTGTTGAATTACGTTAAGCATGTAATAATTAACATGTAATGCATGACGTTATTTATGAGATGGG
TTTTTATGATTAGAGTCCCGCAATTATACATTTAATACGCGATAGAAAACAAAATATAGCGCGCAAACTA
GGATAAATTATCGCGCGCGGTGTCATCTATGTTACTAGATCGGGAATTTGGGCCATCGCCCTGATAGACG
GTTTTTCGCCCTTTGACGTTGGAGTCCACGTTCTTTAATAGTGGACTCTTGTTCCAAACTGGAACAACAC
TCAACCCTATCTCGGGCTATTCTTTTGATTTATAAGGGATTTTGCCGATTTCGGAACCACCATCAAACAG
GATTTTCGCCTGCTGGGGCAAACCAGCGTGGACCGCTTGCTGCAACTCTCTCAGGGCCAGGCGGTGAAGG
GCAATCAGCTGTTGCCCGTCTCACTGGTGAAAAGAAAAACCACCCCAGTACATTAAAAACGTCCGCAATG
TGTTATTAAGTTGTCTAAGCGTCAATTTGTTTACACCACAATATATCCTGCCACAAGCTAGCTTTCTGAG
CCGCCGATTTTCCTCCTCGAGTTGGATGAACTCGCCGAGTTCATCGTCAACTGAAACAGACACGGCCGGA
TTCTGTGAGACAGGTTGAACCGCAGCTCTCTTCCATTGATAATAGGTCTGAACGGAAATACCCACGATCT
TAACGGCGTCCTTCAAGGTTGCGCCGCCAGCGACCTGAGCTTCGATTTGACCGATCTTCTCCAGTTTTTC
TCGGTTGCTGAGGCCGCGGGTTTTCGGCTTCACGGATTTGAACGATCCCGTGCGGGCTGTTTCGGCTGGT
GCTTTCTTTGCTCTTCTACCTCTAGGAGCAGCCGGCTCAACTTCGGCAGCAGCAGTACCGTCCGGCGGAT
TCTGGATCTCTTCGTCAGCCATTAATCGTCCTCTGTGTGGGTTATTGCTTTGTCTGCCAGCTCGATCCAA
GAGTCAACGTTTGTGCCTAGGGCAGTAAATAGGCAGTGCTCCGCGACTACATGCCTCGGCCGGCAAAATA
CCGCCGCATGTAGAGCAGGCTCTCCTTCACGATCAACGATCGGCATGGGGCCTTCGTGCTTGTTGAGTAA
TGTTATCGCTCCCATCAGAGCACGCTTGGTACTCCGGGAATCGGATGGTCTGTCGATCATCCAAAAAACG
CTCATGTTTTCAACCTATTAGGTCTGTGGTCAGCTGACCACAGACCATCCTGCTCCATACTCGCTAATTC
TAGCCAAACCGCAACGTCCCCTGCCCGCTAGCCTTCAAGAGCGCCATTATCATCGGGCCAAGTGAAAACT
TCCCGAGTTCGCTCCGCCGTGTCAGATCTCGGAGATAGCCCCCAGGCGAATTGATGAAGTTCGCTCGCTC
CAAAATGCACGCCATCGCTGCTGCCGCATTCTCCGGTCCCATTGCCTCACACGCGTCTTGGTAAGCCGAC
GGGCTGACCCCCAGCATAGACCGAACCACCACCGCAGCCGACATGAGGTCACGCCAGCTAGCAACCGCAC
CGCTCGGCCCATAATTGCCAATGGTCGGGCACGCTTTCAGGATCATCCCGAGGGGGAACGCTTTTATCGG
CTCGCTCCTTGCCCGGTCTATTTCACTCGGCTTAGCGCCCTGCTCCTTTTCAGAGCGAGGTTCAAGTTCA
TTAACGGATTCGGGTTTTGAGTTCTGTATGTGCTGCTCGCTCTGGGCAGCATTGGTGCTATTATTTTCTG
AATTGTCTCTAATTTCCAACCGGTTGATTATCTCTTCCTGGAGCATCCACATCTCTTCGAGAATTGACTC
TACATCAGCAAGCGTCGGGGCGCGTGGGATTCTACCCACAAGTTCCACATAGACTTCCTCGACAGCTTGC
CAGTCGCCCTCCGCTCCCTCTTCCATAGCTGCCGTAATTAGCTTCCGAACGTCCCGTCGGCAAATCGTCA
GACTTTCTTTGGCCATCCTGAATGCTGCTCGATCGGCCATCACCTGCTGTGCCATCATCGCTAGCTCTTC
GGACCGCGCGAGAAGCGGAGACAAATCGAAGCCAAACGCGCGCTCGATCTGACCAGCGCCATCCTTACGA
GCGTAACGCTTTCCGTTGGCGCTATCCTTCCGGACGATCAAGCCTGACTCCACGAGCATGGCGATGTGCC
TACGCAAAGTCGCGCCAGCCATCCCATGCGCCCGAAGGGCAAGCTGAGCATTCGACGGGAAGACGATCAG
CTGTGCCTCCTGACGCAACTCCGTTTCCGGGTGAAAGCTCAATAGCGCATCAAGGACGGCAAGACTGTTG
GACTGGATTCCAAGTAGTTCCATGGCCGCGGACGCGTCCCTAAAGACCTTCCACTTGTCCGCTGTCTTGC
CTTGTTTGATATCGGCCAGCGCCGTCTGGCGCCGCACAAGCGCAAGCGTCATTGGCCGCCGCCCGAATGG
CGTCGTTACACTTCCTGTCTGCATCATCTTTCACCTTTCAGCAGGCAAAGGAAATCAGCTCACCAAAACG
GCGCTAAAAACTCTTGACGAGGATTCGAGGAAATGCGATTCTGTTCGCGCTAGAGAGACAGAAGGGCTTC
CGCGACGGCGACGTTGAGGGGGCTCTTTTCTTTTGCGGTTTACTCTCCCCGTTTCCGTTGGTTCTCAGCG
TGGTACGCTTGATACAGCGCTGGCACATGATCGAGCACGAAGGTCGCAAAATCGGGCGTCGCCTTCCTGT
CAATCGTGATTTCCAGTTTGGCCTTGCTCTGCGTCACCTGTGCAATTCTGGTGCCGTCTGGGGTGGCCAT
GACCTCGGGAAGTCCACGCGCAACCCGACTGGGCTTCAGACTAGCGATCACCGCCTTGAATCGTTCTGCC
GATGGCAGCGCTTGAACTTCCTCCGACATAGCATATTTAGCCACGTCGGCCGGTGAAGAAACTTTCTCAA
TCAGCTCGGCAAGTTGTTGCCAACTCGGCCGTCCAACACCAGGAGCGGCACCAATAGCATCGGTCAGTTC
AGAGGGGAGGGCGTCAACGAGCAGAAGCATCTTGGACAAATTGCTCTTGTCGATCGACATCGCGGCGATG
ACAATCTCTCGAGAAAACTGCCTGTTCAGGCGATGTGCGAAGCGCGCCTTTTCGATGAAGGTAAGATCTT
CGCGCACATTGTTTTCCTGACCCTGTGCTACGACCACTTGCTCGTCCGTCAGTTCGCGAACGACCGCCCT
GACCGGAAGTCCGAGTTCTGAAACGGCGCGTAGCCGGCGGTGGCCGAAGGCAACCTGATATCGGCCCGGC
TGGCTCGGATGCGGTCGCACAAGGATTGGGACTTGCTGTCCTTGTTCCCGGATCGAAGTAAGGAGCCCGT
CAATGTCCCCTCGCATACGATCCTGCACGAAAGACGGTTCTATTGACGAGGCATCCAACTCTATCACTGC
CTGACCTTCAGCGAGACGCCGCTCGATCTCTTCGGCACGGCTAAGACGATCGTTTTGCTCTCGCAGTGCG
TTACCAATGTTCGCTGTGAGCTTCGTTGCCGGATCGCGCTCCTTCCTTGTTACGCCGAGGAGCGGCATGG
AGCGGTTCTTTGCCGTCCTATTGTCGGCGGGCGACGTCTCAGGGGCGTCAGTTGAGACGCCAAGGATGTG
CTTCCGGCTCATGTGGGCCTACCCCATGCTTTTTTGATCAGTGTTTCGATCTCGTCGTTGACGGCGTTCA
TCGCCTCCAAGGCTCGATCATAGGTCGAGCGCGTGAACAGGCCACGCTCCACTTCGAATAGAGTCTGGTT
TGTCAGGCCAGCGTCCGAAACCGCGGTGGTTTTAAGCATCGGAAAATTGAGGACATTTTCGCCAAAAATC
GACCGCAGATAACCTACCATTTGGTTCTGTGGTCCGTCGCTCGGTTCGAAACGGGTTATCAGATAGCGCA
TCCAATTAAACTTGAACTTGGCGCCAGCATTCTCGATTTCACGCAAAAGGTTCGATGTCATTGCCAGAAA
CTGGTTCATCGACATCACATCCAGCATCTGCGGATGGACCGTGACAAGAATGGACGTCGCCGCAGTCAAT
GCGGATAGCGTGAGATACCCAAGCTGGGGAGGGCAGTCGATGACCACGACGTCATAGTTATCCGCGATAT
CTTCAATTACTTGGCTGATGCGACCATAAAAGAGCGTGTCGCCCTCTTTGCGGTTCATCAGCGCGCGTGG
CGTATCGTGTTCAAACTCCATCAGCTCAAGGTTACCAGGAATCAGGTGGAGGTCGGGAATGTAAGTCCCT
CGGACGACTCGTTCGATTGCCACCTGCTCATCATCATACCTTATAGCGCCGTAGAGCGTTTCGTTCGGGC
CAACGTCCGTCTCCGGTTGGCTCCCAAAGAGTGCAGAAAGGCTCGCTTGAGGATCGAGATCAATGGCCAA
GACTCGATATCCGCGCATAGCGAGGTACTGCGCCAGATGCGCGGCGGTGGTGGTCTTACCCGACCCACCT
TTGAAATTCATCACAGAGATAACCTGAAGCTGCTCGCCGCCTCGACGATGTGGCAGGTAGCGCCGGTTCC
CGCGGCCGACCTGATCCATATACTTCCGAATCACATGGATATCTTCAATTGAGAACATTCGCCTGCCACC
TGGGCTCATGCTAACATTCAACTCTGGCATCTCAGACGCGGTCTGCCGTAAATATGACTCGCCAACGCCG
AGCAGCTTGGACGCCTCCGATGGCCCGAATGTTCGAATACCCTTCTCGGAATGCGGCGGGAAAACCTTAA
GATGATGTGCTTGAAGTTGGCTCGAGAGGGCATCGGCATGACGCTCCATCAAGGCCGTCAACCCTACAAC
TACAGGCGCTGCTTTTAGGACAGACTTCGCCATCTCAAACCCATTCCTTGCCAGTGGCGATATTTTTCGC
GAAACTGGAAAAGTTCCGCCGCTGGCAATTAGCGCCGATTCTGCTGTTTGGGCAAGAGCTTTTAGGTTAA
CAGAAGGTTAACGCCCTCAGGTCGAAAAACTCCACCCAACTGTTATTTGTATTTATTTCCAATGCCTTAG
AGAGATTGCCATTTGAATATGTTCATGTATTGTTTTAGTGATAATCCTACAATCGTAACCCAAAAAGAGG
TCGCCCTCTGCGCGCCGTCGTCCAATATAGGCGAAGTCACCCTTGCGACTCAGGCGGATTCTACCTTGTA
GGATCGAGTCAGGCAACTATGGATGAACGAAATAGACAGATCGCTGAGATAGGTGCCTCACTGATTAAGC
ATTGGTAACTGTCAGACCAAGTTTACTCATATATACTTTAGATTGATTTAAAACTTCATTTTTAATTTAA
AAGGATCTAGGTGAAGATCCTTTTTGATAATCTCATGACCAAAATCCCTTAACGTGAGTTTTCGTTCCAC
TGAGCGTCAGACCCCGTAGAAAAGATCAAAGGATCTTCTTGAGATCCTTTTTTTCTGCGCGTAATCTGCT
GCTTGCAAACAAAAAAACCACCGCTACCAGCGGTGGTTTGTTTGCCGGATCAAGAGCTACCAACTCTTTT
TCCGAAGGTAACTGGCTTCAGCAGAGCGCAGATACCAAATACTGTTCTTCTAGTGTAGCCGTAGTTAGGC
CACCACTTCAAGAACTCTGTAGCACCGCCTACATACCTCGCTCTGCTAATCCTGTTACCAGTGGCTGCTG
CCAGTGGCGATAAGTCGTGTCTTACCGGGTTGGACTCAAGACGATAGTTACCGGATAAGGCGCAGCGGTC
GGGCTGAACGGGGGGTTCGTGCACACAGCCCAGCTTGGAGCGAACGACCTACACCGAACTGAGATACCTA
CAGCGTGAGCTATGAGAAAGCGCCACGCTTCCCGAAGGGAGAAAGGCGGACAGGTATCCGGTAAGCGGCA
GGGTCGGAACAGGAGAGCGCACGAGGGAGCTTCCAGGGGGAAACGCCTGGTATCTTTATAGTCCTGTCGG
GTTTCGCCACCTCTGACTTGAGCGTCGATTTTTGTGATGCTCGTCAGGGGGGCGGAGCCTATGGAAAAAC
GCCAGCAACGCGGCCTTTTTACGGTTCCTGGCCTTTTGCTGGCCTTTTGCTCA
Features (pLannotate 1.2.2; 27 found; start..end, strand, type, name):
    368..1162    +  CDS            KanR: aminoglycoside phosphotransferase; aphA-3; confers resistance to kanamycin
   1246..1270    -  misc_feature   RB T-DNA repeat: right border repeat from nopaline C58 T-DNA
   1315..1402    -  CDS            lacZα (fragment): LacZα fragment of β-galactosidase; lacZ fragment
   1405..1425    -  misc_feature   MCS (fragment): pUC18/19 multiple cloning site
   1916..2257    +  promoter       CaMV 35S promoter: strong constitutive promoter from cauliflower mosaic virus
   2276..2333    +  5'UTR          AtADH 5'-UTR: translational enhancer from the 5'-UTR of the Arabidopsis thaliana alcohol dehydrogenase gene (Sugio et al., 2008
   2349..3062    +  CDS            YPet: YPet is a basic (constitutively fluorescent) yellow fluorescent protein published in 2005, derived from Aequorea victoria. It has moderate acid sensitivity.
   3039..3491    +  CDS            RAD53 (fragment): RAD53_YEAST - Also known as MEC2, SAD1, SPK1. Experimental evidence at protein level: Swiss-Prot protein existence level 1. Controls S-phase checkpoint as well as G1 and G2 DNA damage checkpoints. Phosphorylates proteins on serine, threonine, and tyrosine. Prevents entry into anaphase and mitotic exit after DNA damage via regulation of the Polo kinase CDC5. Seems to be involved in the phosphorylation of RPH1. From Saccharomyces cerevisiae (strain ATCC 204508 / S288c) (Baker's yeast).
   4236..4475    +  CDS            MKP1 (fragment): MKP1_ARATH - Experimental evidence at protein level: Swiss-Prot protein existence level 1. Protein-tyrosine-phosphatase that acts as a negative regulator of MPK6 and MPK3 signaling by dephosphorylating and repressing MPK6 and MPK3. Modulates defense response by repressing salicylic acid (SA) production, camalexin biosynthesis and SNC1- mediated responses. Acts as a negative regulator of MPK6-mediated pathogen-associated molecular pattern (PAMP) responses, including MPK6 and MPK3 activation, accumulation of extracellular reactive oxygen species and inhibition of seedling growth. Involved in UV-
   4485..5195    +  CDS            Turquoise-GL: Turquoise-GL is a basic (constitutively fluorescent) cyan fluorescent protein published in 2010, derived from Aequorea victoria.
   5316..5564    +  terminator     HSP terminator: efficient transcription terminator from the Arabidopsis thaliana heat shock protein 18.2 gene (Nagaya et al., 2010)
   5608..5630    -  protein_bind   lac operator (fragment): The lac repressor binds to the lac operator to inhibit transcription in E. coli. This inhibition can be relieved by adding lactose or isopropyl-β-D-thiogalactopyranoside (IPTG). lac repressor encoded by lacI
   5634..5664    -  promoter       lac promoter: promoter for the E. coli lac operon
   5679..5700    -  protein_bind   CAP binding site: CAP binding activates transcription in the presence of cAMP. E. coli catabolite activator protein
   5713..5751    -  CDS            lacI (fragment): lac repressor; lacI; The lac repressor binds to the lac operator to inhibit transcription in E. coli. This inhibition can be relieved by adding lactose or isopropyl-β-D-thiogalactopyranoside (IPTG).
   5867..6050    +  promoter       NOS promoter: nopaline synthase promoter NOS promoter
   6071..6865    +  CDS            NeoR/KanR: aminoglycoside phosphotransferase from Tn5; aph(3')-II (or nptII); confers resistance to neomycin, kanamycin, and G418 (Geneticin®)
   6886..7035    +  CDS            ble (fragment): BLE_KLEPN - Experimental evidence at protein level: Swiss-Prot protein existence level 1. Binding protein with a strong affinity to the bleomycin family of antibiotics. Binds to CL990; an antimitotic-antibiotic compound. From Klebsiella pneumoniae.
   7042..7137    +  CDS            ocd (fragment): OCD_AGRFC - Experimental evidence at protein level: Swiss-Prot protein existence level 1. Catalyzes the conversion of L-ornithine into L-proline with release of ammonia. Is involved in the utilization of nopaline, a catabolic pathway that proceeds through L-arginine and L-ornithine to L-proline. Nopaline is a predominant opine in plant cells transformed with Ti plasmid pTiC58. From Agrobacterium fabrum (strain C58 / ATCC 33970) (Agrobacterium tumefaciens (strain C58)).
   7139..7391    +  terminator     NOS terminator: nopaline synthase terminator and poly(A) signal
   7399..7544    +  rep_origin     M13 ori (fragment): M13 bacteriophage origin of replication; arrow indicates direction of (+) strand synthesis
   7545..7675    +  CDS            lacI (fragment): lac repressor; lacI; The lac repressor binds to the lac operator to inhibit transcription in E. coli. This inhibition can be relieved by adding lactose or isopropyl-β-D-thiogalactopyranoside (IPTG).
   7729..7753    -  misc_feature   LB T-DNA repeat: left border repeat from nopaline C58 T-DNA
   7760..12395   -  misc_feature   pRi replicator region: replicator region from Agrobacterium plasmid pRiA 4b
  12396..12467   +  CDS            bla(M) (fragment): β-lactamase lacking the signal sequence; bla(M); allows cytosolic expression of β-lactamase
  12639..13227   +  rep_origin     ori: high-copy-number ColE1/pMB1/pBR322/pUC origin of replication
  13282..176     -  mobile_element IS1 (fragment) (across the origin): prokaryotic transposable element IS1
