[The description below was written by a language model from this plasmid's Addgene catalogue record and pLannotate feature annotations shown in this document.]
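Description:
pSOMA-NES is a binary plant expression vector built on the pRI 201-AN backbone for Agrobacterium-mediated delivery into Arabidopsis thaliana. It replicates in E. coli through a high-copy ColE1/pUC-type origin and in Agrobacterium through the pRi replicator region from plasmid pRiA4b. Bacterial selection relies on an aphA-3 kanamycin resistance gene located outside the T-DNA. Between the nopaline-type right and left border repeats sit two cassettes: the sensor expression unit and a plant selection marker, in which the NOS promoter drives NeoR/KanR (nptII) followed by the NOS terminator, giving kanamycin selection of transformants. Short lac, M13 ori, bla and IS1 fragments are annotated as well and appear to be backbone remnants.

The payload is SOMA-NES, a single-chain FRET sensor of Arabidopsis MAPK activity carrying a nuclear exclusion signal. Expression is driven by the CaMV 35S promoter, enhanced by the AtADH 5'-UTR translational enhancer, and terminated by the Arabidopsis HSP18.2 terminator. The open reading frame begins with the yellow fluorescent protein YPet, followed by a fragment of yeast RAD53. An unannotated stretch comes next, which presumably contains the Eevee linker mentioned in the depositor comments. After it come a fragment of Arabidopsis MKP1, a phosphatase that acts on MPK3 and MPK6, and the cyan protein Turquoise-GL. In sensors of this design, phosphorylation of a substrate segment and its binding by a phospho-recognition domain typically change the FRET efficiency between the two fluorophores. The record does not assign these roles to individual parts, and the exclusion signal itself is not annotated. The construct is used for live-cell imaging of MAPK activity outside the nucleus. The depositor notes some discrepancies between the supplied and quality-control sequences that reportedly do not affect function.
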