Addgene plasmid #118939: pSOMA-NES
Purpose: Used to express the SOMA FRET sensor with a nuclear exclusion signal in Arabidopsis thaliana
Depositing lab: Patrick Krysan. Depositing organization: University of Wisconsin, Madison. Publication: A Forster resonance energy transfer sensor for live-cell imaging of mitogen-activated protein kinase activity in Arabidopsis. Zaman N, Seitz K, Kabir M, George-Schreder LS, Shepstone I, Liu Y, Zhang S, Krysan PJ. Plant J. 2018 Nov 16. doi: 10.1111/tpj.14164. PubMed 30444549.
Backbone
  Vector backbone: pRI 201-AN
  Vector type: Plant Expression
  Selectable markers: Kanamycin
Growth in bacteria
  Bacterial resistance: Kanamycin, 50 μg/mL
  Growth temperature: 37°C
  Growth strain: DH5alpha
  Copy number: Unknown
Gene/Insert
  Gene/Insert name: SOMA Sensor for Arabidopsis MAPK activity with Nuclear Exclusion Signal (alt name: SOMA-NES)
  Species: A. thaliana (mustard weed), Synthetic
  Cloning method: Restriction Enzyme; 5′ cloning site EcoRI (not destroyed); 3′ cloning site XbaI (not destroyed)
  Sequencing primers: 5′ n/a; 3′ n/a
Terms and licenses: Academic/Nonprofit Terms; Industry Terms: Not Available to Industry
Depositor comments: The Eevee Linker present in this plasmid was invented by Prof. Michiyuki Matsuda at Kyoto University. The Eevee Linker has been patented by Kyoto University. The plasmid backbone used to produce the SOMA sensor was a kind gift of Michiyuki Matsuda and Kazuhiro Aoki. Please note there are some sequence discrepancies between the Addgene quality control sequence and the author-supplied Genbank sequence. The authors have noted that the discrepancies do NOT affect plasmid function.
How to cite: pSOMA-NES was a gift from Patrick Krysan (Addgene plasmid # 118939 ; http://n2t.net/addgene:118939 ; RRID:Addgene_118939)
